>Addgene plasmid #115180 | pENTR223-PARK7H126A | addgene full sequence | sequence record 225336 | Addgene NGS Result
CTTTCCTGCGTTATCCCCTGATTCTGTGGATAACCGTATTACCGCCTTTGAGTGAGCTGATACCGCTCGC
CGCAGCCGAACGACCGAGCGCAGCGAGTCAGTGAGCGAGGAAGCGGAAGAGCGCCCAATACGCAAACCGC
CTCTCCCCGCGCGTTGGCCGATTCATTAATGCAGCTGGCACGACAGGTTTCCCGACTGGAAAGCGGGCAG
TGAGCGCAACGCAATTAATACGCGTACCGCTAGCCAGGAAGAGTTTGTAGAAACGCAAAAAGGCCATCCG
TCAGGATGGCCTTCTGCTTAGTTTGATGCCTGGCAGTTTATGGCGGGCGTCCTGCCCGCCACCCTCCGGG
CCGTTGCTTCACAACGTTCAAATCCGCTCCCGGCGGATTTGTCCTACTCAGGAGAGCGTTCACCGACAAA
CAACAGATAAAACGAAAGGCCCAGTCTTCCGACTGAGCCTTTCGTTTTATTTGATGCCTGGCAGTTCCCT
ACTCTCGCGTTAACGCTAGCATGGATGTTTTCCCAGTCACGACGTTGTAAAACGACGGCCAGTCTTAAGC
TCGGGCCCCAAATAATGATTTTATTTTGACTGATAGTGACCTGTTCGTTGCAACAAATTGATGAGCAATG
CTTTTTTATAATGCCAACTTTGTACAAAAAAGTTGGCATGGCTTCCAAAAGAGCTCTGGTCATCCTGGCT
AAAGGAGCAGAGGAAATGGAGACGGTCATCCCTGTAGATGTCATGAGGCGAGCTGGGATTAAGGTCACCG
TTGCAGGCCTGGCTGGAAAAGACCCAGTACAGTGTAGCCGTGATGTGGTCATTTGTCCTGATGCCAGCCT
TGAAGATGCAAAAAAAGAGGGACCATATGATGTGGTGGTTCTACCAGGAGGTAATCTGGGTGCACAGAAT
TTATCTGAGTCTGCTGCTGTGAAGGAGATACTGAAGGAGCAGGAAAACCGGAAGGGCCTGATAGCCGCCA
TCTGTGCAGGTCCTACTGCTCTGTTGGCTCATGAAATAGGTTTTGGAAGTAAAGTTACAACAGCCCCTCT
TGCTAAAGACAAAATGATGAATGGAGGTCATTACACCTACTCTGAGAATCGTGTGGAAAAAGACGGCCTG
ATTCTTACAAGCCGGGGGCCTGGGACCAGCTTCGAGTTTGCGCTTGCAATTGTTGAAGCCCTGAATGGCA
AGGGGGTGGCGGCTCAAGTGAAGGCTCCACTTGTTCTTAAAGACTACCCAACTTTCTTGTACAAAGTTGG
CATTATAAGAAAGCATTGCTTATCAATTTGTTGCAACGAACAGGTCACTATCAGTCAAAATAAAATCATT
ATTTGCCATCCAGCTGATATCCCCTATAGTGAGTCGTATTACATGGTCATAGCTGTTTCCTGGCAGCTCT
GGCCCGTGTCTCAAAATCTCTGATGTTACATTGCACAAGATAAAAATATATCATCATGCCTCCTCTAGAC
CAGCCAGGACAGAAATGCCTCGACTTCGCTGCTACCCAAGGTTGCCGGGTGACGCACACCGTGGAAACGG
ATGAAGGCACGAACCCAGTGGACATAAGCCTGTTCGGTTCGTAAGCTGTAATGCAAGTAGCGTATGCGCT
CACGCAACTGGTCCAGAACCTTGACCGAACGCAGCGGTGGTAACGGCGCAGTGGCGGTTTTCATGGCTTG
TTATGACTGTTTTTTTGGGGTACAGTCTATGCCTCGGGCATCCAAGCAGCAAGCGCGTTACGCCGTGGGT
CGATGTTTGATGTTATGGAGCAGCAACGATGTTACGCAGCAGGGCAGTCGCCCTAAAACAAAGTTAAACA
TTATGAGGGAAGCGGTGATCGCCGAAGTATCGACTCAACTATCAGAGGTAGTTGGCGTCATCGAGCGCCA
TCTCGAACCGACGTTGCTGGCCGTACATTTGTACGGCTCCGCAGTGGATGGCGGCCTGAAGCCACACAGT
GATATTGATTTGCTGGTTACGGTGACCGTAAGGCTTGATGAAACAACGCGGCGAGCTTTGATCAACGACC
TTTTGGAAACTTCGGCTTCCCCTGGAGAGAGCGAGATTCTCCGCGCTGTAGAAGTCACCATTGTTGTGCA
CGACGACATCATTCCGTGGCGTTATCCAGCTAAGCGCGAACTGCAATTTGGAGAATGGCAGCGCAATGAC
ATTCTTGCAGGTATCTTCGAGCCAGCCACGATCGACATTGATCTGGCTATCTTGCTGACAAAAGCAAGAG
AACATAGCGTTGCCTTGGTAGGTCCAGCGGCGGAGGAACTCTTTGATCCGGTTCCTGAACAGGATCTATT
TGAGGCGCTAAATGAAACCTTAACGCTATGGAACTCGCCGCCCGACTGGGCTGGCGATGAGCGAAATGTA
GTGCTTACGTTGTCCCGCATTTGGTACAGCGCAGTAACCGGCAAAATCGCGCCGAAGGATGTCGCTGCCG
ACTGGGCAATGGAGCGCCTGCCGGCCCAGTATCAGCCCGTCATACTTGAAGCTAGACAGGCTTATCTTGG
ACAAGAAGAAGATCGCTTGGCCTCGCGCGCAGATCAGTTGGAAGAATTTGTCCACTACGTGAAAGGCGAG
ATCACCAAGGTAGTCGGCAAATAACCCTCGAGCCACCCATGACCAAAATCCCTTAACGTGAGTTACGCGT
CGTTCCACTGAGCGTCAGACCCCGTAGAAAAGATCAAAGGATCTTCTTGAGATCCTTTTTTTCTGCGCGT
AATCTGCTGCTTGCAAACAAAAAAACCACCGCTACCAGCGGTGGTTTGTTTGCCGGATCAAGAGCTACCA
ACTCTTTTTCCGAAGGTAACTGGCTTCAGCAGAGCGCAGATACCAAATACTGTTCTTCTAGTGTAGCCGT
AGTTAGGCCACCACTTCAAGAACTCTGTAGCACCGCCTACATACCTCGCTCTGCTAATCCTGTTACCAGT
GGCTGCTGCCAGTGGCGATAAGTCGTGTCTTACCGGGTTGGACTCAAGACGATAGTTACCGGATAAGGCG
CAGCGGTCGGGCTGAACGGGGGGTTCGTGCACACAGCCCAGCTTGGAGCGAACGACCTACACCGAACTGA
GATACCTACAGCGTGAGCTATGAGAAAGCGCCACGCTTCCCGAAGGGAGAAAGGCGGACAGGTATCCGGT
AAGCGGCAGGGTCGGAACAGGAGAGCGCACGAGGGAGCTTCCAGGGGGAAACGCCTGGTATCTTTATAGT
CCTGTCGGGTTTCGCCACCTCTGACTTGAGCGTCGATTTTTGTGATGCTCGTCAGGGGGGCGGAGCCTAT
GGAAAAACGCCAGCAACGCGGCCTTTTTACGGTTCCTGGCCTTTTGCTGGCCTTTTGCTCACATGTT
Features (pLannotate 1.2.2; 12 found; start..end, strand, type, name):
    121..213     +  CDS            lacI (fragment): lac repressor; lacI; The lac repressor binds to the lac operator to inhibit transcription in E. coli. This inhibition can be relieved by adding lactose or isopropyl-β-D-thiogalactopyranoside (IPTG).
    268..295     -  terminator     rrnB T2 terminator: transcription terminator T2 from the E. coli rrnB gene
    427..470     +  terminator     rrnB T1 terminator: Escherichia coli rrnB; transcription terminator T1 from the E. coli rrnB gene
    517..553     -  CDS            lacZα (fragment): LacZα fragment of β-galactosidase; lacZ fragment
    570..665     +  protein_bind   attL3: mutant version of attL; recombination site for the Gateway® LR reaction LR Clonase™
    668..1234    +  CDS            PARK7: PARK7_HUMAN - Experimental evidence at protein level: Swiss-Prot protein existence level 1. Multifunctional protein with controversial molecular function which plays an important role in cell protection against oxidative stress and cell death acting as oxidative stress sensor and redox- sensitive chaperone and protease (PubMed:17015834, PubMed:20304780, PubMed:18711745, PubMed:12796482, PubMed:19229105, PubMed:25416785, PubMed:26995087, PubMed:28993701). It is involved in neuroprotective mechanisms like the stabilization of NFE2L2 and PINK1 proteins, male fertility as a positive regulator of a
   1236..1335    -  protein_bind   attL2: mutant version of attL; recombination site for the Gateway® LR reaction LR Clonase™
   1353..1371    -  promoter       T7 promoter: promoter for bacteriophage T7 RNA polymerase
   1561..1584    +  promoter       Pc promoter (fragment): intI1 (promoter lies within the coding sequence); class 1 integron promoter
   1760..1816    +  CDS            GmR (fragment): gentamycin acetyltransferase; aacC1; confers resistance to gentamycin
   1823..2614    +  CDS            SmR: aminoglycoside adenylyltransferase (Murphy, 1985); aadA; confers resistance to spectinomycin and streptomycin
   2707..3295    +  rep_origin     ori: high-copy-number ColE1/pMB1/pBR322/pUC origin of replication
