[The description below was written by a language model from this plasmid's Addgene catalogue record and pLannotate feature annotations shown in this document.]
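Description:
pENTR223-PARK7H126A is a Gateway entry clone built on the pENTR223 backbone, intended as a shuttle for moving a mutant human PARK7 (DJ-1) open reading frame into any compatible destination vector. It is maintained in E. coli through a high-copy ColE1/pUC-type origin and selected with spectinomycin via the aadA (SmR) aminoglycoside adenylyltransferase gene. This gene lies downstream of a fragment of a class 1 integron Pc promoter and a short remnant of a gentamicin resistance gene. The sequenced plasmid is 3,357 nt, consistent with the stated 2,790 bp backbone plus a 567 bp insert.

The payload is the 567 bp PARK7 coding sequence carrying the p.H126A substitution, which was introduced by overlap-extension PCR into a parental PARK7 entry clone and reinserted by restriction digestion and ligation between BsmBI and XbaI sites. The ORF is flanked by two attL recombination sites, which the automated annotation labels as attL3 upstream and attL2 downstream. An LR Clonase reaction with a destination vector carrying matching attR sites transfers the insert directionally. As is usual for entry clones, no eukaryotic promoter, tag or reporter is annotated. Expression context and any fusion partners are supplied by the destination vector. The only promoter near the insert is a T7 promoter beyond the 3′ att site, oriented back towards it. rrnB T1 and T2 terminators upstream of the cassette insulate it from read-through transcription, and the short lacI and lacZα fragments are backbone remnants.

PARK7 encodes a protein implicated in protection against oxidative stress. The record does not state what the H126A change is meant to test, although the clone comes from a study of the human mitochondrial interactome during neuronal reprogramming.
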