Addgene plasmid #115180: pENTR223-PARK7H126A
Purpose: Gateway cloning of PARK7H126A into any destination vector
Depositing lab: Mohan Babu. Depositing organization: University of Regina. Publication: Rewiring of the Human Mitochondrial Interactome during Neuronal Reprogramming Reveals Regulators of the Respirasome and Neurogenesis. Moutaoufik MT, Malty R, Amin S, Zhang Q, Phanse S, Gagarinova A, Zilocchi M, Hoell L, Minic Z, Gagarinova M, Aoki H, Stockwell J, Jessulat M, Goebels F, Broderick K, Scott NE, Vlasblom J, Musso G, Prasad B, Lamantea E, Garavaglia B, Rajput A, Murayama K, Okazaki Y, Foster LJ, Bader GD, Cayabyab FS, Babu M. iScience. 2019 Sep 4;19:1114-1132. doi: 10.1016/j.isci.2019.08.057. PubMed 31536960.
Backbone
  Vector backbone: pENTR223
  Backbone manufacturer: Thermo Scientific
  Backbone size w/o insert (bp): 2790
  Vector type: gateway cloning into appropriate destination vectors
Growth in bacteria
  Bacterial resistance: Spectinomycin, 50 μg/mL
  Growth temperature: 37°C
  Growth strain: DH5alpha
  Copy number: High Copy
Gene/Insert
  Gene/Insert name: PARK7H126A
  Species: H. sapiens (human)
  Insert size (bp): 567
  Mutation: p.H126A
  Entrez Gene: PARK7 (a.k.a. DJ-1, DJ1, GATD2, HEL-S-67p)
  Cloning method: Restriction Enzyme; 5′ cloning site BsmBI (not destroyed); 3′ cloning site XbaI (not destroyed)
  Sequencing primers: 5′ M13_F; 3′ M13_R
Terms and licenses: Academic/Nonprofit Terms; Industry Terms: Not Available to Industry
Depositor comments: Derived from HsCD00383508 from Harvard PlasmidID. Mutagenesis performed using overlap-extension PCR in combination with Restriction digestion/ligation.
How to cite: pENTR223-PARK7H126A was a gift from Mohan Babu (Addgene plasmid # 115180 ; http://n2t.net/addgene:115180 ; RRID:Addgene_115180)
